>Addgene plasmid #69915 | pAAV:cTNT::Luciferase | depositor full sequence | sequence record 124092 | Full sequence.
CTGCGCGCTCGCTCGCTCACTGAGGCCGCCCGGGCAAAGCCCGGGCGTCGGGCGACCTTTGGTCGCCCGG
CCTCAGTGAGCGAGCGAGCGCGCAGAGAGGGAGTGGCCAACTCCATCACTAGGGGTTCCTTGTAGTTAAT
GATTAACCCGCCATGCTACTTATCTACCAGGGTAATGGGGATCCTCTAGAACTATAGCTAGAATTCGCCC
TTACGGGCCCCCCCTCGAGGTCGGGATAAAAGCAGTCTGGGCTTTCACATGACAGCATCTGGGGCTGCGG
CAGAGGGTCGGGTCCGAAGCGCTGCCTTATCAGCGTCCCCAGCCCTGGGAGGTGACAGCTGGCTGGCTTG
TGTCAGCCCCTCGGGCACTCACGTATCTCCGTCCGACGGGTTTAAAATAGCAAAACTCTGAGGCCACACA
ATAGCTTGGGCTTATATGGGCTCCTGTGGGGGAAGGGGGAGCACGGAGGGGGCCGGGGCCGCTGCTGCCA
AAATAGCAGCTCACAAGTGTTGCATTCCTCTCTGGGCGCCGGGCACATTCCTGCTGGCTCTGCCCGCCCC
GGGGTGGGCGCCGGGGGGACCTTAAAGCCTCTGCCCCCCAAGGAGCCCTTCCCAGACAGCCGCCGGCACC
CACCGCTCCGTGGGACGATCCCCGAAGCTCTAGAGCTTTATTGCGGTAGTTTATCACAGTTAAATTGCTA
ACGCAGTCAGTGCTTCTGACACAACAGTCTCGAACTTAAGCTGCAGAAGTTGGTCGTGAGGCACTGGGCA
GGTAAGTATCAAGGTTACAAGACAGGTTTAAGGAGACCAATAGAAACTGGGCTTGTCGAGACAGAGAAGA
CTCTTGCGTTTCTGATAGGCACCTATTGGTCTTACTGACATCCACTTTGCCTTTCTCTCCACAGGTGTCC
ACTCCCAGTTCAATTACAGCTCTTAAGGCTAGAGTACTTAATACGACTCACTATAGGCTAGCATGGAAGA
CGCCAAAAACATAAAGAAAGGCCCGGCGCCATTCTATCCGCTGGAAGATGGAACCGCTGGAGAGCAACTG
CATAAGGCTATGAAGAGATACGCCCTGGTTCCTGGAACAATTGCTTTTACAGATGCACATATCGAGGTGG
ACATCACTTACGCTGAGTACTTCGAAATGTCCGTTCGGTTGGCAGAAGCTATGAAACGATATGGGCTGAA
TACAAATCACAGAATCGTCGTATGCAGTGAAAACTCTCTTCAATTCTTTATGCCGGTGTTGGGCGCGTTA
TTTATCGGAGTTGCAGTTGCGCCCGCGAACGACATTTATAATGAACGTGAATTGCTCAACAGTATGGGCA
TTTCGCAGCCTACCGTGGTGTTCGTTTCCAAAAAGGGGTTGCAAAAAATTTTGAACGTGCAAAAAAAGCT
CCCAATCATCCAAAAAATTATTATCATGGATTCTAAAACGGATTACCAGGGATTTCAGTCGATGTACACG
TTCGTCACATCTCATCTACCTCCCGGTTTTAATGAATACGATTTTGTGCCAGAGTCCTTCGATAGGGACA
AGACAATTGCACTGATCATGAACTCCTCTGGATCTACTGGTCTGCCTAAAGGTGTCGCTCTGCCTCATAG
AACTGCCTGCGTGAGATTCTCGCATGCCAGAGATCCTATTTTTGGCAATCAAATCATTCCGGATACTGCG
ATTTTAAGTGTTGTTCCATTCCATCACGGTTTTGGAATGTTTACTACACTCGGATATTTGATATGTGGAT
TTCGAGTCGTCTTAATGTATAGATTTGAAGAAGAGCTGTTTCTGAGGAGCCTTCAGGATTACAAGATTCA
AAGTGCGCTGCTGGTGCCAACCCTATTCTCCTTCTTCGCCAAAAGCACTCTGATTGACAAATACGATTTA
TCTAATTTACACGAAATTGCTTCTGGTGGCGCTCCCCTCTCTAAGGAAGTCGGGGAAGCGGTTGCCAAGA
GGTTCCATCTGCCAGGTATCAGGCAAGGATATGGGCTCACTGAGACTACATCAGCTATTCTGATTACACC
CGAGGGGGATGATAAACCGGGCGCGGTCGGTAAAGTTGTTCCATTTTTTGAAGCGAAGGTTGTGGATCTG
GATACCGGGAAAACGCTGGGCGTTAATCAAAGAGGCGAACTGTGTGTGAGAGGTCCTATGATTATGTCCG
GTTATGTAAACAATCCGGAAGCGACCAACGCCTTGATTGACAAGGATGGATGGCTACATTCTGGAGACAT
AGCTTACTGGGACGAAGACGAACACTTCTTCATCGTTGACCGCCTGAAGTCTCTGATTAAGTACAAAGGC
TATCAGGTGGCTCCCGCTGAATTGGAATCCATCTTGCTCCAACACCCCAACATCTTCGACGCAGGTGTCG
CAGGTCTTCCCGACGATGACGCCGGTGAACTTCCCGCCGCCGTTGTTGTTTTGGAGCACGGAAAGACGAT
GACGGAAAAAGAGATCGTGGATTACGTCGCCAGTCAAGTAACAACCGCGAAAAAGTTGCGCGGAGGAGTT
GTGTTTGTGGACGAAGTACCGAAAGGTCTTACCGGAAAACTCGACGCAAGAAAAATCAGAGAGATCCTCA
TAAAGGCCAAGAAGGGCGGAAAGATCGCCGTGTAAGCGGCCGCGCGGATCCAGACATGATAAGATACATT
GATGAGTTTGGACAAACCACAACTAGAATGCAGTGAAAAAAATGCTTTATTTGTGAAATTTGTGATGCTA
TTGCTTTATTTGTAACCATTATAAGCTGCAATAAACAAGTTAACAACAACAATTGCATTCATTTTATGTT
TCAGGTTCAGGGGGAGGTGTGGGAGGTTTTTTAGTCGACCCGGGCGGCCTCGAGGACGGGGTGAACTACG
CCTGAGGATCCGATCTTTTTCCCTCTGCCAAAAATTATGGGGACATCATGAAGCCCCTTGAGCATCTGAC
TTCTGGCTAATAAAGGAAATTTATTTTCATTGCAATAGTGTGTTGGAATTTTTTGTGTCTCTCACTCGGA
AGCAATTCGTTGATCTGAATTTCGACCACCCATAATACCCATTACCCTGGTAGATAAGTAGCATGGCGGG
TTAATCATTAACTACAAGGAACCCCTAGTGATGGAGTTGGCCACTCCCTCTCTGCGCGCTCGCTCGCTCA
CTGAGGCCGGGCGACCAAAGGTCGCCCGACGCCCGGGCTTTGCCCGGGCGGCCTCAGTGAGCGAGCGAGC
GCGCAGCCTTAATTAACCTAATTCACTGGCCGTCGTTTTACAACGTCGTGACTGGGAAAACCCTGGCGTT
ACCCAACTTAATCGCCTTGCAGCACATCCCCCTTTCGCCAGCTGGCGTAATAGCGAAGAGGCCCGCACCG
ATCGCCCTTCCCAACAGTTGCGCAGCCTGAATGGCGAATGGG
[124 nt withheld, positions 3403-3526]
C
[91 nt withheld, positions 3528-3618]
A
[49 nt withheld, positions 3620-3668]
CCTTTGACGTTGGAGTCCACGTTCTTT
[37 nt withheld, positions 3696-3732]
ACCCTATCTCGGTCTATTCTTTTGATTTATAAGGGATTTTGCCGATTTCGGCCTATTGGTTAAAAAATGA
GCTGATTTAACAAAAATTTAACGCGAATTTTAACAAAATATTAACGCTTACAATTTAGGTGGCACTTTTC
GGGGAAATGTGCGCGGAACCCCTATTTGTTTATTTTTCTAAATACATTCAAATATGTATCCGCTCATGAG
ACAATAACCCTGATAAATGCTTCAATAATATTGAAAAAGGAAGAGTATGAGTATTCAACATTTCCGTGTC
GCCCTTATTCCCTTTTTTGCGGCATTTTGCCTTCCTGTTTTTGCTCACCCAGAAACGCTGGTGAAAGTAA
AAGATGCTGAAGATCAGTTGGGTGCACGAGTGGGTTACATCGAACTGGATCTCAACAGCGGTAAGATCCT
TGAGAGTTTTCGCCCCGAAGAACGTTTTCCAATGATGAGCACTTTTAAAGTTCTGCTATGTGGCGCGGTA
TTATCCCGTATTGACGCCGGGCAAGAGCAACTCGGTCGCCGCATACACTATTCTCAGAATGACTTGGTTG
AGTACTCACCAGTCACAGAAAAGCATCTTACGGATGGCATGACAGTAAGAGAATTATGCAGTGCTGCCAT
AACCATGAGTGATAACACTGCGGCCAACTTACTTCTGACAACGATCGGAGGACCGAAGGAGCTAACCGCT
TTTTTGCACAACATGGGGGATCATGTAACTCGCCTTGATCGTTGGGAACCGGAGCTGAATGAAGCCATAC
CAAACGACGAGCGTGACACCACGATGCCTGTAGCAATGGCAACAACGTTGCGCAAACTATTAACTGGCGA
ACTACTTACTCTAGCTTCCCGGCAACAATTAATAGACTGGATGGAGGCGGATAAAGTTGCAGGACCACTT
CTGCGCTCGGCCCTTCCGGCTGGCTGGTTTATTGCTGATAAATCTGGAGCCGGTGAGCGTGGGTCTCGCG
GTATCATTGCAGCACTGGGGCCAGATGGTAAGCCCTCCCGTATCGTAGTTATCTACACGACGGGGAGTCA
GGCAACTATGGATGAACGAAATAGACAGATCGCTGAGATAGGTGCCTCACTGATTAAGCATTGGTAACTG
TCAGACCAAGTTTACTCATATATACTTTAGATTGATTTAAAACTTCATTTTTAATTTAAAAGGATCTAGG
TGAAGATCCTTTTTGATAATCTCATGACCAAAATCCCTTAACGTGAGTTTTCGTTCCACTGAGCGTCAGA
CCCCGTAGAAAAGATCAAAGGATCTTCTTGAGATCCTTTTTTTCTGCGCGTAATCTGCTGCTTGCAAACA
AAAAAACCACCGCTACCAGCGGTGGTTTGTTTGCCGGATCAAGAGCTACCAACTCTTTTTCCGAAGGTAA
CTGGCTTCAGCAGAGCGCAGATACCAAATACTGTTCTTCTAGTGTAGCCGTAGTTAGGCCACCACTTCAA
GAACTCTGTAGCACCGCCTACATACCTCGCTCTGCTAATCCTGTTACCAGTGGCTGCTGCCAGTGGCGAT
AAGTCGTGTCTTACCGGGTTGGACTCAAGACGATAGTTACCGGATAAGGCGCAGCGGTCGGGCTGAACGG
GGGGTTCGTGCACACAGCCCAGCTTGGAGCGAACGACCTACACCGAACTGAGATACCTACAGCGTGAGCT
ATGAGAAAGCGCCACGCTTCCCGAAGGGAGAAAGGCGGACAGGTATCCGGTAAGCGGCAGGGTCGGAACA
GGAGAGCGCACGAGGGAGCTTCCAGGGGGAAACGCCTGGTATCTTTATAGTCCTGTCGGGTTTCGCCACC
TCTGACTTGAGCGTCGATTTTTGTGATGCTCGTCAGGGGGGCGGAGCCTATGGAAAAACGCCAGCAACGC
GGCCTTTTTACGGTTCCTGGCCTTTTGCTGGCCTTTTGCTCACATGTTCTTTCCTGCGTTATCCCCTGAT
TCTGTGGATAACCGTATTACCGCCTTTGAGTGAGCTGATACCGCTCGCCGCAGCCGAACGACCGAGCGCA
GCGAGTCAGTGAGCGAGGAAGCGGAAGAGCGCCCAATACGCAAACCGCCTCTCCCCGCGCGTTGGCCGAT
TCATTAATGCAGCTGGCACGACAGGTTTCCCGACTGGAAAGCGGGCAGTGAGCGCAACGCAATTAATGTG
AGTTAGCTCACTCATTAGGCACCCCAGGCTTTACACTTTATGCTTCCGGCTCGTATGTTGTGTGGAATTG
TGAGCGGATAACAATTTCACACAGGAAACAGCTATGACCATGATTACGCCAGATTTAATTAAGGCCTTAA
TTAGG
Features (pLannotate 1.2.2; 17 found; start..end, strand, type, name):
    214..233     -  misc_feature   MCS (fragment): pBluescript multiple cloning site
    772..904     +  intron         chimeric intron: chimera between introns from human β-globin and immunoglobulin heavy chain genes
    949..967     +  promoter       T7 promoter: promoter for bacteriophage T7 RNA polymerase
    973..2625    +  CDS            luciferase: firefly luciferase; luc+; enhanced luc+ version of the luciferase gene
   2637..2771    -  polyA_signal   SV40 poly(A) signal: SV40 polyadenylation signal
   2949..3004    +  polyA_signal   β-globin poly(A) signal: rabbit β-globin polyadenylation signal (Gil and Proudfoot, 1987)
   3097..3227    +  repeat_region  AAV2 ITR (fragment): inverted terminal repeat of adeno-associated virus serotype 2 inverted
   3241..3398    +  CDS            lacZα (fragment): LacZα fragment of β-galactosidase; lacZ fragment
   3403..3831    +  rep_origin     f1 ori (sequence partly withheld): f1 bacteriophage origin of replication; arrow indicates direction of (+) strand synthesis
   3884..3988    +  promoter       AmpR promoter: bla
   3989..4849    +  CDS            AmpR: β-lactamase; bla; confers resistance to ampicillin, carbenicillin, and related antibiotics
   5020..5608    +  rep_origin     ori: high-copy-number ColE1/pMB1/pBR322/pUC origin of replication
   5791..5883    +  CDS            lacI (fragment): lac repressor; lacI; The lac repressor binds to the lac operator to inhibit transcription in E. coli. This inhibition can be relieved by adding lactose or isopropyl-β-D-thiogalactopyranoside (IPTG).
   5896..5917    +  protein_bind   CAP binding site: CAP binding activates transcription in the presence of cAMP. E. coli catabolite activator protein
   5932..5962    +  promoter       lac promoter: promoter for the E. coli lac operon
   5970..5986    +  protein_bind   lac operator: The lac repressor binds to the lac operator to inhibit transcription in E. coli. This inhibition can be relieved by adding lactose or isopropyl-β-D-thiogalactopyranoside (IPTG). lac repressor encoded by lacI
   6047..130     -  repeat_region  AAV2 ITR (fragment) (across the origin): inverted terminal repeat of adeno-associated virus serotype 2 inverted
