[The description below was written by a language model from this plasmid's Addgene catalogue record and pLannotate feature annotations shown in this document.]
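Description:
pAAV:cTNT::Luciferase is a 6,047 bp AAV transfer (cis) plasmid built on the Penn Vector Core AAV2/9.cTnT.PI.EGFP.RBG backbone, with a firefly luciferase reporter cloned between the NheI and NotI sites, presumably in place of the EGFP named in the backbone. It is propagated in E. coli through a high-copy ColE1/pUC-type origin and selected with ampicillin via the β-lactamase gene. The backbone also carries an f1 origin and pBluescript-derived remnants (lac promoter/operator, lacZα and lacI fragments) that play no part in the viral payload. The record warns that the plasmid is prone to mutation during bacterial propagation, a common problem with ITR-containing plasmids, and a recombination-deficient strain is the listed host.

The expression cassette lies between two AAV2 inverted terminal repeats, the cis elements required for replication and packaging of the vector genome. According to the catalogue entry, transcription is driven by the chicken cardiac troponin T promoter. The automated feature table does not annotate this promoter, though an unannotated stretch upstream of the intron could hold it. Downstream come a chimeric β-globin/immunoglobulin intron, which typically enhances expression, a short T7 promoter, and the 1,653 bp luc+ coding sequence amplified from a Promega pGL vector. An SV40 poly(A) signal is annotated in reverse orientation just after the gene, so the rabbit β-globin poly(A) signal further downstream is likely the functional terminator.

The plasmid is used with an AAV2/9 Rep/Cap helper plasmid to produce AAV9:cTNT::luciferase, which gives cardiomyocyte-restricted luciferase expression. The depositor notes that the virus readily transduces neonatal mice but does not work in cultured cardiomyocytes.
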