Addgene plasmid #69915: pAAV:cTNT::Luciferase
Purpose: Used to package AAV9:cTNT::luciferase. Specifically transduce cardiomyocytes.
Depositing lab: William Pu. Depositing organization: Boston Children's Hospital. Publication: Cardiac-specific YAP activation improves cardiac function and survival in an experimental murine MI model. Lin Z, von Gise A, Zhou P, Gu F, Ma Q, Jiang J, Yau AL, Buck JN, Gouin KA, van Gorp PR, Zhou B, Chen J, Seidman JG, Wang DZ, Pu WT. Circ Res. 2014 Jul 18;115(3):354-63. doi: 10.1161/CIRCRESAHA.115.303632. Epub 2014 May 15. PubMed 24833660.
Backbone
  Vector backbone: AAV2/9.cTnT.PI.EGFP.RBG
  Backbone manufacturer: Penn Vector Core
  Backbone size w/o insert (bp): 4405
  Total vector size (bp): 6047
  Vector type: AAV
Growth in bacteria
  Bacterial resistance: Ampicillin, 100 μg/mL
  Growth temperature: 37°C
  Growth strain: Stbl2
  Growth instructions: The plasmid will easily get mutated if bacterial cultured too long. Using SmaI to do a diagnose digestion is recommended.
  Copy number: High Copy
Gene/Insert
  Gene/Insert name: Firefly luciferase
  Species: Firefly
  Insert size (bp): 1653
  GenBank ID: Nuleotide> U47295
  Promoter: Chicken cardiac troponin T
  Cloning method: Restriction Enzyme; 5′ cloning site NheI (not destroyed); 3′ cloning site NotI (not destroyed)
  Sequencing primers: 5′ CCAATAGAAACTGGGCTTGTC; 3′ CCAGAAGTCAGATGCTCAAG
Resource information
  A portion of this plasmid was derived from a plasmid made by: The luciferase gene was PCR amplified from pGL basic vector (Promega) .
Terms and licenses: Academic/Nonprofit Terms; Industry Terms: Not Available to Industry
Depositor comments: This plasmid contains chicken cardiac tromonin T promoter. When packaged into AAV9 virus using the AAV 2/9 Rep/Cap plasmid, the AAV9:cTNT.Luciferease virus will easily transduce the neonatal mouse. This virus does not work in vitro cultured cardiomyocytes.
How to cite: pAAV:cTNT::Luciferase was a gift from William Pu (Addgene plasmid # 69915 ; http://n2t.net/addgene:69915 ; RRID:Addgene_69915)
