>Addgene plasmid #69915 | pAAV:cTNT::Luciferase | addgene partial sequence | sequence record 129875 | LucNRev 5'-CCTTATGCAGTTGCTCTCC-3'
ATGGCGCCGGGCCTTTCTTTATGTTTTTGGCGTCTTCCATGCTAGCCTATAGTGAGTCGTATTAAGTACT
CTAGCCTTAAGAGCTGTAATTGAACTGGGAGTGGACACCTGTGGAGAGAAAGGCAAAGTGGATGTCAGTA
AGACCAATAGGTGCCTATCAGAAACGCAAGAGTCTTCTCTGTCTCGACAAGCCCAGTTTCTATTGGTCTC
CTTAAACCTGTCTTGTAACCTTGATACTTACCTGCCCAGTGCCTCACGACCAACTTCTGCAGCTTAAGTT
CGAGACTGTTGTGTCAGAAGCACTGACTGCGTTAGCAATTTAACTGTGATAAACTACCGCAATAAAGCTC
TAGAGCTTCGGGGATCGTCCCACGGAGCGGTGGGTGCCGGCGGCTGTCTGGGAAGGGCTCCTTGGGGGGC
AGAGGCTTTAAGGTCCCCCCGGCGCCCACCCCGGGGCGGGCAGAGCCAGCAGGAATGTGCCCGGCGCCCA
GAGAGGAATGCAACACTTGTGAGCTGCTATTTTGGCAGCAGCGGCCCCGGCCCCCTCCGTGCTCCCCCTT
CCCCCACAGGAGCCCATATAAGCCCAAGCTATTGTGTGGCCTCAGAGTTTTGCTATTTTAAACCCGTCGG
ACGGAGATACGTGAGTGCCCGAGGGGCTGACACAAGCCAGCCAGCTGTCACCTCCCAGGGCTGGGGACGC
TGATAAGGCAGCGCTTCGGACCCGACCCTCTGCCGCAGCCCCAGATGCTGTCATGTGAAAGCCCAGACTG
CTTTTATCCCGACCTCGAGGGGGGGCCCGTAAGGGCGAATTCTAGCTATAGTTCTAGAGGATCCCCATTA
CCCTGGTAGATAAGTAGCATGG
