>Addgene plasmid #69915 | pAAV:cTNT::Luciferase | addgene partial sequence | sequence record 129877 | EBV-rev 5'-GTGGTTTGTCCAAACTCATC-3'
TTACACGGCGATCTTTCCGCCCTTCTTGGCCTTTATGAGGATCTCTCTGATTTTTCTTGCGTCGAGTTTT
CCGGTAAGACCTTTCGGTACTTCGTCCACAAACACAACTCCTCCGCGCAACTTTTTCGCGGTTGTTACTT
GACTGGCGACGTAATCCACGATCTCTTTTTCCGTCATCGTCTTTCCGTGCTCCAAAACAACAACGGCGGC
GGGAAGTTCACCGGCGTCATCGTCGGGAAGACCTGCGACACCTGCGTCGAAGATGTTGGGGTGTTGGAGC
AAGATGGATTCCAATTCAGCGGGAGCCACCTGATAGCCTTTGTACTTAATCAGAGACTTCAGGCGGTCAA
CGATGAAGAAGTGTTCGTCTTCGTCCCAGTAAGCTATGTCTCCAGAATGTAGCCATCCATCCTTGTCAAT
CAAGGCGTTGGTCGCTTCCGGATTGTTTACATAACCGGACATAATCATAGGACCTCTCACACACAGTTCG
CCTCTTTGATTAACGCCCAGCGTTTTCCCGGTATCCAGATCCACAACCTTCGCTTCAAAAAATGGAACAA
CTTTACCGACCGCGCCCGGTTTATCATCCCCCTCGGGTGTAATCAGAATAGCTGATGTAGTCTCAGTGAG
CCCATATCCTTGCCTGATACCTGGCAGATGGAACCTCTTGGCAACCGCTTCCCCGACTTCCTTAGAGAGG
GGAGCGCCACCAGAAGCAATTTCGTGTAAA
